Addgene plasmid #159468: pET15-EF2n_mFAP2b
Purpose: Encodes for EF2n_mFAP2b with an N-terminal 6xHis tag, thrombin epitope, and TEV epitope. Expression is controlled by the T7 promoter with E. coli codon optimization.
Depositing lab: David Baker. Depositing organization: University of Washington.
Backbone
  Vector backbone: pET15
  Vector type: Bacterial Expression
Growth in bacteria
  Bacterial resistance: Ampicillin, 100 μg/mL
  Growth temperature: 37°C
  Growth strain: DH5alpha
  Copy number: High Copy
Gene/Insert
  Gene/Insert name: EF2n_mFAP2b
  Species: E. coli
  Tag / fusion protein: 6xHis-thrombin-TEV (N terminal on backbone)
  Cloning method: Gibson Cloning
Terms and licenses: Academic/Nonprofit Terms; Industry Terms: Not Available to Industry
How to cite: pET15-EF2n_mFAP2b was a gift from David Baker (Addgene plasmid # 159468 ; http://n2t.net/addgene:159468 ; RRID:Addgene_159468)
