[The description below was written by a language model from this plasmid's Addgene catalogue record and pLannotate feature annotations shown in this document.]
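Description:
pET15-EF2n_mFAP2b is a 6,230 nt bacterial expression plasmid built on the pET15 backbone for T7-driven production of the protein EF2n_mFAP2b in E. coli. It is maintained through a ColE1/pBR322-type origin accompanied by the bom mobility region and the rop gene, and is selected with ampicillin via the β-lactamase (AmpR) gene and its own promoter. The catalogue lists it as high copy, although rop is normally associated with reduced copy number in pBR322-derived backbones. Several tetracycline-resistance fragments and a tet promoter are annotated, but these are non-functional remnants of the pBR322 ancestry rather than a usable marker.

The expression cassette begins with a T7 promoter immediately followed by a lac operator and the T7 gene 10 ribosome binding site. The plasmid also carries lacI under its own promoter, so transcription is repressed until relieved by IPTG or lactose in a host that supplies T7 RNA polymerase. The open reading frame starts with an N-terminal 6xHis tag and a thrombin cleavage site, and the catalogue entry also records a TEV site. Together these allow metal-affinity purification followed by proteolytic removal of the tag. The automated annotation flags the His region only as a fragment of a composite tag and does not separately mark the TEV site.

The insert was codon-optimised for E. coli and introduced by Gibson assembly. Part of it is annotated as resembling calmodulin, consistent with a calcium-binding EF-hand-like element suggested by the name, but the record does not describe the protein's function. A T7 terminator closes the cassette. The short "SET1" hit just upstream of it is probably backbone-derived sequence rather than a deliberate solubility tag.
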