Features (pLannotate 1.2.2; 21 found; start..end, strand, type, name):
      1..19      +  promoter       T7 promoter: promoter for bacteriophage T7 RNA polymerase
     20..44      +  protein_bind   lac operator: The lac repressor binds to the lac operator to inhibit transcription in E. coli. This inhibition can be relieved by adding lactose or isopropyl-β-D-thiogalactopyranoside (IPTG). lac repressor encoded by lacI
     59..81      +  RBS            RBS: efficient ribosome binding site from bacteriophage T7 gene 10 (Olins and Rangwala, 1989)
    100..117     +  CDS            capTEV™ (fragment): composite tag for in vivo biotinylation, TEV protease cleavage, and 6xHis tagging
    127..144     +  CDS            thrombin site: thrombin recognition and cleavage site
    400..639     +  CDS            CAM1-1 (fragment): CALM1_ORYSI - Experimental evidence at protein level: Swiss-Prot protein existence level 1. Calmodulin mediates the control of a large number of enzymes, ion channels and other proteins by Ca(2+). Among the enzymes to be stimulated by the calmodulin-Ca(2+) complex are a number of protein kinases and phosphatases. From Oryza sativa subsp. indica (Rice).
    689..738     +  CDS            SET1 (fragment): solubility-enhancement tag derived from T7 phage gene 10B
    746..793     +  terminator     T7 terminator: transcription terminator for bacteriophage T7 RNA polymerase
    816..920     -  CDS            TcR (fragment): tetracycline efflux protein; tet; confers resistance to tetracycline
    968..996     -  promoter       tet promoter: E. coli promoter for tetracycline efflux protein gene
   1109..1213    +  promoter       AmpR promoter: bla
   1214..2074    +  CDS            AmpR: β-lactamase; bla; confers resistance to ampicillin, carbenicillin, and related antibiotics
   2245..2833    +  rep_origin     ori: high-copy-number ColE1/pMB1/pBR322/pUC origin of replication
   3019..3158    -  misc_feature   bom: basis of mobility region from pBR322
   3260..3451    -  CDS            rop: Rop protein, which maintains plasmids at low copy number; rop
   3468..3848    +  CDS            YPB1_ECOLX: Protein predicted: Swiss-Prot protein existence level 4. From Escherichia coli.
   4090..4714    -  CDS            TcR (fragment): tetracycline efflux protein; tet; confers resistance to tetracycline
   4729..4750    -  protein_bind   CAP binding site: CAP binding activates transcription in the presence of cAMP. E. coli catabolite activator protein
   4763..5844    -  CDS            lacI: lac repressor; lacI; The lac repressor binds to the lac operator to inhibit transcription in E. coli. This inhibition can be relieved by adding lactose or isopropyl-β-D-thiogalactopyranoside (IPTG).
   5845..5922    -  promoter       lacI promoter: lacI
   5930..6209    -  CDS            TcR (fragment): tetracycline efflux protein; tet; confers resistance to tetracycline
>Addgene plasmid #159468 | pET15-EF2n_mFAP2b | addgene full sequence | sequence record 316657 | Addgene NGS Result
TAATACGACTCACTATAGGGGAATTGTGAGCGGATAACAATTCCCCTCTAGAAATAATTTTGTTTAACTT
TAAGAAGGAGATATACTATGGCTAGCAGCCATCATCATCATCATCATAGCAGCGGCCTGGTGCCGCGCGG
CAGCTCCATGAGCCGTGCGAGCGGCGAGAACCTGTACTTTCAGGGTTCGAGTATGAGCCGTGCGGCGCAG
CTCCTGCCGGGTACCTGGCAGGTGACCATGACCAACGAAGACGGTCAGACCTCCCAGGGCCAGTGGCACT
TCCAGCCGCGTTCTCCGTACACCATGGACATTGTTGCTCAGGGTACCATCTCTGACGGTCGTCCGATCGT
TGGTTACGGTAAAGCGACCGTTAAAACCCCGGACACCCTGGACATAGACATCACCTACCCGTCTCTGGGT
AACATCAAAGCTCAGGGTCAGATAACCATGGACTCTCCGACCCAGTTCAAATGGGACGCACACGTTGACA
AGGACGGAAATGGGTATATCAGCGCCGCAGAGCTTCGTCACGTAATGACGAACCTGGGGGAAAAACTTAC
AGATGAAGAAGTAGATGAGATGATTCGCGAGGCGGATATTGACGGGGACGGCCAGGTTAATTATGAGGAG
TTCGTTCAAATGCCTCGTCTGACCGGTACCCTGCAGCGTCAGGAATAATGAGGATCCGGCTGCTAACAAA
GCCCGAAAGGAAGCTGAGTTGGCTGCTGCCACCGCTGAGCAATAACTAGCATAACCCCTTGGGGCCTCTA
AACGGGTCTTGAGGGGTTTTTTGCTGAAAGGAGGAACTATATCCGGATATCCCGCAAGAGGCCCGGCAGT
ACCGGCATAACCAAGCCTATGCCTACAGCATCCAGGGTGACGGTGCCGAGGATGACGATGAGCGCATTGT
TAGATTTCATACACGGTGCCTGACTGCGTTAGCAATTTAACTGTGATAAACTACCGCATTAAAGCTTATC
GATGATAAGCTGTCAAACATGAGAATTCTTGAAGACGAAAGGGCCTCGTGATACGCCTATTTTTATAGGT
TAATGTCATGATAATAATGGTTTCTTAGACGTCAGGTGGCACTTTTCGGGGAAATGTGCGCGGAACCCCT
ATTTGTTTATTTTTCTAAATACATTCAAATATGTATCCGCTCATGAGACAATAACCCTGATAAATGCTTC
AATAATATTGAAAAAGGAAGAGTATGAGTATTCAACATTTCCGTGTCGCCCTTATTCCCTTTTTTGCGGC
ATTTTGCCTTCCTGTTTTTGCTCACCCAGAAACGCTGGTGAAAGTAAAAGATGCTGAAGATCAGTTGGGT
GCACGAGTGGGTTACATCGAACTGGATCTCAACAGCGGTAAGATCCTTGAGAGTTTTCGCCCCGAAGAAC
GTTTTCCAATGATGAGCACTTTTAAAGTTCTGCTATGTGGCGCGGTATTATCCCGTGTTGACGCCGGGCA
AGAGCAACTCGGTCGCCGCATACACTATTCTCAGAATGACTTGGTTGAGTACTCACCAGTCACAGAAAAG
CATCTTACGGATGGCATGACAGTAAGAGAATTATGCAGTGCTGCCATAACCATGAGTGATAACACTGCGG
CCAACTTACTTCTGACAACGATCGGAGGACCGAAGGAGCTAACCGCTTTTTTGCACAACATGGGGGATCA
TGTAACTCGCCTTGATCGTTGGGAACCGGAGCTGAATGAAGCCATACCAAACGACGAGCGTGACACCACG
ATGCCTGCAGCAATGGCAACAACGTTGCGCAAACTATTAACTGGCGAACTACTTACTCTAGCTTCCCGGC
AACAATTAATAGACTGGATGGAGGCGGATAAAGTTGCAGGACCACTTCTGCGCTCGGCCCTTCCGGCTGG
CTGGTTTATTGCTGATAAATCTGGAGCCGGTGAGCGTGGGTCTCGCGGTATCATTGCAGCACTGGGGCCA
GATGGTAAGCCCTCCCGTATCGTAGTTATCTACACGACGGGGAGTCAGGCAACTATGGATGAACGAAATA
GACAGATCGCTGAGATAGGTGCCTCACTGATTAAGCATTGGTAACTGTCAGACCAAGTTTACTCATATAT
ACTTTAGATTGATTTAAAACTTCATTTTTAATTTAAAAGGATCTAGGTGAAGATCCTTTTTGATAATCTC
ATGACCAAAATCCCTTAACGTGAGTTTTCGTTCCACTGAGCGTCAGACCCCGTAGAAAAGATCAAAGGAT
CTTCTTGAGATCCTTTTTTTCTGCGCGTAATCTGCTGCTTGCAAACAAAAAAACCACCGCTACCAGCGGT
GGTTTGTTTGCCGGATCAAGAGCTACCAACTCTTTTTCCGAAGGTAACTGGCTTCAGCAGAGCGCAGATA
CCAAATACTGTCCTTCTAGTGTAGCCGTAGTTAGGCCACCACTTCAAGAACTCTGTAGCACCGCCTACAT
ACCTCGCTCTGCTAATCCTGTTACCAGTGGCTGCTGCCAGTGGCGATAAGTCGTGTCTTACCGGGTTGGA
CTCAAGACGATAGTTACCGGATAAGGCGCAGCGGTCGGGCTGAACGGGGGGTTCGTGCACACAGCCCAGC
TTGGAGCGAACGACCTACACCGAACTGAGATACCTACAGCGTGAGCTATGAGAAAGCGCCACGCTTCCCG
AAGGGAGAAAGGCGGACAGGTATCCGGTAAGCGGCAGGGTCGGAACAGGAGAGCGCACGAGGGAGCTTCC
AGGGGGAAACGCCTGGTATCTTTATAGTCCTGTCGGGTTTCGCCACCTCTGACTTGAGCGTCGATTTTTG
TGATGCTCGTCAGGGGGGCGGAGCCTATGGAAAAACGCCAGCAACGCGGCCTTTTTACGGTTCCTGGCCT
TTTGCTGGCCTTTTGCTCACATGTTCTTTCCTGCGTTATCCCCTGATTCTGTGGATAACCGTATTACCGC
CTTTGAGTGAGCTGATACCGCTCGCCGCAGCCGAACGACCGAGCGCAGCGAGTCAGTGAGCGAGGAAGCG
GAAGAGCGCCTGATGCGGTATTTTCTCCTTACGCATCTGTGCGGTATTTCACACCGCAATGGTGCACTCT
CAGTACAATCTGCTCTGATGCCGCATAGTTAAGCCAGTATACACTCCGCTATCGCTACGTGACTGGGTCA
TGGCTGCGCCCCGACACCCGCCAACACCCGCTGACGCGCCCTGACGGGCTTGTCTGCTCCCGGCATCCGC
TTACAGACAAGCTGTGACCGTCTCCGGGAGCTGCATGTGTCAGAGGTTTTCACCGTCATCACCGAAACGC
GCGAGGCAGCTGCGGTAAAGCTCATCAGCGTGGTCGTGAAGCGATTCACAGATGTCTGCCTGTTCATCCG
CGTCCAGCTCGTTGAGTTTCTCCAGAAGCGTTAATGTCTGGCTTCTGATAAAGCGGGCCATGTTAAGGGC
GGTTTTTTCCTGTTTGGTCACTGATGCCTCCGTGTAAGGGGGATTTCTGTTCATGGGGGTAATGATACCG
ATGAAACGAGAGAGGATGCTCACGATACGGGTTACTGATGATGAACATGCCCGGTTACTGGAACGTTGTG
AGGGTAAACAACTGGCGGTATGGATGCGGCGGGACCAGAGAAAAATCACTCAGGGTCAATGCCAGCGCTT
CGTTAATACAGATGTAGGTGTTCCACAGGGTAGCCAGCAGCATCCTGCGATGCAGATCCGGAACATAATG
GTGCAGGGCGCTGACTTCCGCGTTTCCAGACTTTACGAAACACGGAAACCGAAGACCATTCATGTTGTTG
CTCAGGTCGCAGACGTTTTGCAGCAGCAGTCGCTTCACGTTCGCTCGCGTATCGGTGATTCATTCTGCTA
ACCAGTAAGGCAACCCCGCCAGCCTAGCCGGGTCCTCAACGACAGGAGCACGATCATGCGCACCCGTGGC
CAGGACCCAACGCTGCCCGAGATGCGCCGCGTGCGGCTGCTGGAGATGGCGGACGCGATGGATATGTTCT
GCCAAGGGTTGGTTTGCGCATTCACAGTTCTCCGCAAGAATTGATTGGCTCCAATTCTTGGAGTGGTGAA
TCCGTTAGCGAGGTGCCGCCGGCTTCCATTCAGGTCGAGGTGGCCCGGCTCCATGCACCGCGACGCAACG
CGGGGAGGCAGACAAGGTATAGGGCGGCGCCTACAATCCATGCCAACCCGTTCCATGTGCTCGCCGAGGC
GGCATAAATCGCCGTGACGATCAGCGGTCCAATGATCGAAGTTAGGCTGGTAAGAGCCGCGAGCGATCCT
TGAAGCTGTCCCTGATGGTCGTCATCTACCTGCCTGGACAGCATGGCCTGCAACGCGGGCATCCCGATGC
CGCCGGAAGCGAGAAGAATCATAATGGGGAAGGCCATCCAGCCTCGCGTCGCGAACGCCAGCAAGACGTA
GCCCAGCGCGTCGGCCGCCATGCCGGCGATAATGGCCTGCTTCTCGCCGAAACGTTTGGTGGCGGGACCA
GTGACGAAGGCTTGAGCGAGGGCGTGCAAGATTCCGAATACCGCAAGCGACAGGCCGATCATCGTCGCGC
TCCAGCGAAAGCGGTCCTCGCCGAAAATGACCCAGAGCGCTGCCGGCACCTGTCCTACGAGTTGCATGAT
AAAGAAGACAGTCATAAGTGCGGCGACGATAGTCATGCCCCGCGCCCACCGGAAGGAGCTGACTGGGTTG
AAGGCTCTCAAGGGCATCGGTCGAGATCCCGGTGCCTAATGAGTGAGCTAACTTACATTAATTGCGTTGC
GCTCACTGCCCGCTTTCCAGTCGGGAAACTGTCGTGCCAGCTGCATTAATGAATCGGCCAACGCGCGGGG
AGAGGCGGTTTGCGTATTGGGCGCCAGGGTGGTTTTTCTTTTCACCAGTGAGACGGGCAACAGCTGATTG
CCCTTCACCGCCTGGCCCTGAGAGAGTTGCAGCAAGCGGTCCACGCTGGTTTGCCCCAGCAGGCGAAAAT
CCTGTTTGATGGTGGTTAACGGCGGGATATAACATGAGCTGTCTTCGGTATCGTCGTATCCCACTACCGA
GATATCCGCACCAACGCGCAGCCCGGACTCGGTAATGGCGCGCATTGCGCCCAGCGCCATCTGATCGTTG
GCAACCAGCATCGCAGTGGGAACGATGCCCTCATTCAGCATTTGCATGGTTTGTTGAAAACCGGACATGG
CACTCCAGTCGCCTTCCCGTTCCGCTATCGGCTGAATTTGATTGCGAGTGAGATATTTATGCCAGCCAGC
CAGACGCAGACGCGCCGAGACAGAACTTAATGGGCCCGCTAACAGCGCGATTTGCTGGTGACCCAATGCG
ACCAGATGCTCCACGCCCAGTCGCGTACCGTCTTCATGGGAGAAAATAATACTGTTGATGGGTGTCTGGT
CAGAGACATCAAGAAATAACGCCGGAACATTAGTGCAGGCAGCTTCCACAGCAATGGCATCCTGGTCATC
CAGCGGATAGTTAATGATCAGCCCACTGACGCGTTGCGCGAGAAGATTGTGCACCGCCGCTTTACAGGCT
TCGACGCCGCTTCGTTCTACCATCGACACCACCACGCTGGCACCCAGTTGATCGGCGCGAGATTTAATCG
CCGCGACAATTTGCGACGGCGCGTGCAGGGCCAGACTGGAGGTGGCAACGCCAATCAGCAACGACTGTTT
GCCCGCCAGTTGTTGTGCCACGCGGTTGGGAATGTAATTCAGCTCCGCCATCGCCGCTTCCACTTTTTCC
CGCGTTTTCGCAGAAACGTGGCTGGCCTGGTTCACCACGCGGGAAACGGTCTGATAAGAGACACCGGCAT
ACTCTGCGACATCGTATAACGTTACTGGTTTCACATTCACCACCCTGAATTGACTCTCTTCCGGGCGCTA
TCATGCCATACCGCGAAAGGTTTTGCGCCATTCGATGGTGTCCGGGATCTCGACGCTCTCCCTTATGCGA
CTCCTGCATTAGGAAGCAGCCCAGTAGTAGGTTGAGGCCGTTGAGCACCGCCGCCGCAAGGAATGGTGCA
TGCAAGGAGATGGCGCCCAACAGTCCCCCGGCCACGGGGCCTGCCACCATACCCACGCCGAAACAAGCGC
TCATGAGCCCGAAGTGGCGAGCCCGATCTTCCCCATCGGTGATGTCGGCGATATAGGCGCCAGCAACCGC
ACCTGTGGCGCCGGTGATGCCGGCCACGATGCGTCCGGCGTAGAGGATCGAGATCTCGATCCCGCGAAAT
